Addgene plasmid #167438: pMSR:MSMEG_5485:Dendra
Purpose: C-term fluorescent fusion
Depositing lab: Keith Derbyshire & Joseph Wade. Depositing organization: Wadsworth Center, New York State Department of Health. Publication: A Mycobacterial Systems Resource for the Research Community. Judd JA, Canestrari J, Clark R, Joseph A, Lapierre P, Lasek-Nesselquist E, Mir M, Palumbo M, Smith C, Stone M, Upadhyay A, Wirth SE, Dedrick RM, Meier CG, Russell DA, Dills A, Dove E, Kester J, Wolf ID, Zhu J, Rubin ER, Fortune S, Hatfull GF, Gray TA, Wade JT, Derbyshire KM. mBio. 2021 Mar 2;12(2). pii: mBio.02401-20. doi: 10.1128/mBio.02401-20. PubMed 33653882.
Backbone
  Vector backbone: pMSR:Dendra
  Vector type: Bacterial Expression ; Integrating Mycobacterial Expression Vector attL5. T7 expression in E. coli
Growth in bacteria
  Bacterial resistance: Apramycin, 25 μg/mL
  Growth temperature: 37°C
  Growth strain: DH5alpha
  Copy number: High Copy
Gene/Insert
  Gene/Insert name: MSMEG_5485
  Species: M. smegmatis
  Promoter: pmycTetO
  Tag / fusion protein: Gly-Ala Linker/Dendra2/1x Flag Tag (C terminal on insert)
  Cloning method: Ligation Independent Cloning
  Sequencing primers: 5′ TGATAGAGTTTGTCCTCCCTATCAG; 3′ TCCATATGCACCTTGACACG
Resource information
  A portion of this plasmid was derived from a plasmid made by: CP000480.1
Terms and licenses: Academic/Nonprofit Terms; Industry Terms: Not Available to Industry
Depositor comments: 5' cloning site: AseI (destroyed), 3' cloning site: HindIII (not destroyed)
How to cite: pMSR:MSMEG_5485:Dendra was a gift from Keith Derbyshire & Joseph Wade (Addgene plasmid # 167438 ; http://n2t.net/addgene:167438 ; RRID:Addgene_167438)
