[The description below was written by a language model from this plasmid's Addgene catalogue record.]
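Description:
pMSR:MSMEG_5485:Dendra is an integrating mycobacterial expression plasmid built on the pMSR:Dendra backbone, one of a series of constructs from a mycobacterial systems resource intended to provide tagged versions of Mycobacterium smegmatis genes. The vector type is recorded as integrating at the L5 attachment site, meaning that in mycobacteria it is expected to insert into the chromosome at the mycobacteriophage L5 attachment site as a stable single copy rather than replicating episomally. In Escherichia coli it is maintained as a high-copy plasmid in a standard cloning strain and is selected with apramycin. The record also notes that T7-driven expression in E. coli is possible. No feature table is provided, so the origin of replication, the integrase cassette and the resistance gene are not individually described.

The insert is the M. smegmatis open reading frame MSMEG_5485, derived from the reference genome sequence of that species and introduced by ligation-independent cloning. The record does not state the function of the encoded protein. Expression in mycobacteria is driven by pmycTetO, a mycobacterial promoter carrying tet operator sites, which generally allows tetracycline-responsive control in strains that supply a Tet repressor. The coding sequence is fused at its C terminus, through a glycine-alanine linker, to Dendra2 followed by a single FLAG epitope. Dendra2 is a green-to-red photoconvertible fluorescent protein, so the fusion supports live-cell localisation and pulse-chase style imaging of the protein. The FLAG tag permits immunodetection or affinity purification. The stated purpose is simply a C-terminal fluorescent fusion, consistent with use in surveying subcellular localisation of mycobacterial proteins.
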