>Addgene plasmid #167438 | pMSR:MSMEG_5485:Dendra | depositor partial sequence | sequence record 325266 | partial
ATGGCCGCACCGCTGTCGCCGAGCACATATACGGTTGCAGACATGGAACAGCCAGGGGAGTTGGTCGGCC
GGGCCCTCGTGATCGTCGTCGACGATCGCACGGCTCACGGCGAAGAGGACCACAGCGGCCCGTTGGTCAC
CGAACTGCTGGGTGAGGCCGGGTTCGTGGTCGACGGCGTTGTGGTCGTGGCATCCGACGAGGTCGAGATC
CGCAACGCGTTGAACACCGCGGTGATCGGCGGCGTCGATCTGGTGGTGTCGGTGGGCGGTACCGGGGTCA
CACCTCGCGACGTCACGCCCGAGGCGACCCGAGAGTTGCTGGATCGTGAGCTCCTCGGGATCTCGGAGGC
ACTGCGCGCGTCGGGTCTCGCGGCGGGCATCGTCGATGCCGGACTGTCGCGTGGACTGGCCGGAATCTCG
GGCAGCACCCTGGTGGTGAACATTGCCGGATCGCGCGCAGCAGTGCGCGACGGTATGGCCACGCTGGGTC
CGCTGGCCGTGCAGATCATCGGACAGCTATCAAGCTTGGAGATC
